Addgene plasmid #192810: pMRX-IP-3xFLAG-NCOA4 (dM)
Purpose: Stable expression of 3xFLAH-NCOA4 (delta M) in mammalian cells
Depositing lab: Noboru Mizushima. Depositing organization: The University of Tokyo. Publication: NCOA4 drives ferritin phase separation to facilitate macroferritinophagy and microferritinophagy. Ohshima T, Yamamoto H, Sakamaki Y, Saito C, Mizushima N. J Cell Biol. 2022 Oct 3;221(10). pii: 213442. doi: 10.1083/jcb.202203102. Epub 2022 Sep 6. PubMed 36066504.
Backbone
  Vector backbone: pMRX-IP
  Vector type: Mammalian Expression
  Selectable markers: Puromycin
Growth in bacteria
  Bacterial resistance: Ampicillin, 100 μg/mL
  Growth temperature: 37°C
  Growth strain: DH5alpha
  Copy number: Unknown
Gene/Insert
  Gene/Insert name: NCOA4
  Species: H. sapiens (human)
  Insert size (bp): 1497
  Mutation: Deletion of the Middle domain
  Entrez Gene: NCOA4 (a.k.a. ARA70, ELE1, PTC3, RFG)
  Tag / fusion protein: 3xFLAG (N terminal on insert)
Terms and licenses: Academic/Nonprofit Terms; Industry Terms: Not Available to Industry
How to cite: pMRX-IP-3xFLAG-NCOA4 (dM) was a gift from Noboru Mizushima (Addgene plasmid # 192810 ; http://n2t.net/addgene:192810 ; RRID:Addgene_192810)
