[The description below was written by a language model from this plasmid's Addgene catalogue record and pLannotate feature annotations shown in this document.]
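Description:
pMRX-IP-3xFLAG-NCOA4 (dM) is a Moloney murine leukemia virus (MMLV)-based retroviral expression plasmid built on the pMRX-IP backbone and intended for stable expression of a tagged NCOA4 deletion mutant in mammalian cells. The catalogue lists it simply as a mammalian expression vector, but the 7.7 kb feature table shows the retroviral architecture. A CMV enhancer is fused to a partial LTR at the 5' end, an arrangement that typically drives strong transcription of the viral genome in packaging cells. It is followed by the MMLV Ψ packaging signal, a truncated gag lacking its start codon, and a pol-derived region carrying a splice acceptor. An MMLV LTR closes the proviral unit downstream. In bacteria the plasmid is maintained through a high-copy ColE1/pUC-type origin and selected with ampicillin via the bla gene and its promoter. A short lacI fragment is also annotated and appears to be a backbone remnant.

The payload is human NCOA4 with its Middle domain deleted, listed as a 1,497 bp insert and annotated as an NCOA4 fragment. It carries an N-terminal 3xFLAG epitope for detection or immunoprecipitation. Downstream, an EMCV IRES links the puromycin N-acetyltransferase gene to the same transcript, so puromycin-resistant cells should also express the NCOA4 mutant. No separate internal promoter is annotated, so the bicistronic message is presumably transcribed from the LTR after integration. NCOA4 is the subject of the associated study on ferritin phase separation and ferritinophagy. This construct would allow the contribution of the Middle domain to be examined in stably transduced cell lines, although the record does not specify particular experiments.
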