Features (pLannotate 1.2.2; 15 found; start..end, strand, type, name):
      1..380     +  enhancer       CMV enhancer: human cytomegalovirus immediate early enhancer
    381..676     +  LTR            3' LTR (ΔU3) (fragment): self-inactivating 3' long terminal repeat (LTR) from Moloney murine leukemia virus
    739..1096    +  misc_feature   MMLV Ψ: packaging signal of Moloney murine leukemia virus (MMLV)
   1161..1577    +  CDS            gag (truncated): truncated Moloney murine leukemia virus (MMLV) gag gene lacking the start codon
   1587..1961    +  misc_feature   pol region: Moloney murine leukemia virus (MMLV) pol region containing the splice acceptor site
   1997..2062    +  CDS            3xFLAG: three tandem FLAG® epitope tags, followed by an enterokinase cleavage site
   2093..3583    +  CDS            NCOA4 (fragment): NCOA4_HUMAN - Also known as ARA70, ELE1, RFG. Experimental evidence at protein level: Swiss-Prot protein existence level 1. Enhances the androgen receptor transcriptional activity in prostate cancer cells. Ligand-independent coactivator of the peroxisome proliferator-activated receptor (PPAR) gamma. From Homo sapiens (Human).
   3615..4190    +  misc_feature   IRES2: internal ribosome entry site (IRES) of the encephalomyocarditis virus (EMCV)
   4197..4796    +  CDS            PuroR: puromycin N-acetyltransferase; pac from Streptomyces alboniger; confers resistance to puromycin
   4904..5025    +  LTR            3' LTR (ΔU3) (fragment): self-inactivating 3' long terminal repeat (LTR) from Moloney murine leukemia virus
   5026..5495    +  LTR            LTR: long terminal repeat from Moloney murine leukemia virus
   5561..5613    -  CDS            lacI (fragment): lac repressor; lacI; The lac repressor binds to the lac operator to inhibit transcription in E. coli. This inhibition can be relieved by adding lactose or isopropyl-β-D-thiogalactopyranoside (IPTG).
   5796..6384    -  rep_origin     ori: high-copy-number ColE1/pMB1/pBR322/pUC origin of replication
   6548..7408    -  CDS            AmpR: β-lactamase; bla; confers resistance to ampicillin, carbenicillin, and related antibiotics
   7409..7513    -  promoter       AmpR promoter: bla
>Addgene plasmid #192810 | pMRX-IP-3xFLAG-NCOA4 (dM) | addgene full sequence | sequence record 379063 | Addgene NGS Result
GACATTGATTATTGACTAGTTATTAATAGTAATCAATTACGGGGTCATTAGTTCATAGCCCATATATGGA
GTTCCGCGTTACATAACTTACGGTAAATGGCCCGCCTGGCTGACCGCCCAACGACCCCCGCCCATTGACG
TCAATAATGACGTATGTTCCCATAGTAACGCCAATAGGGACTTTCCATTGACGTCAATGGGTGGAGTATT
TACGGTAAACTGCCCACTTGGCAGTACATCAAGTGTATCATATGCCAAGTACGCCCCCTATTGACGTCAA
TGACGGTAAATGGCCCGCCTGGCATTATGCCCAGTACATGACCTTATGGGACTTTCCTACTTGGCAGTAC
ATCTACGTATTAGTCATCGCTATTACCATGCTAGAGAACCATCAGATGTTTCCAGGGTGCCCCAAGGACC
TGAAATGACCCTGTGCCTTATTTGAACTAACCAATCAGTTCGCTTCTCGCTTCTGTTCGCGCGCTTCTGC
TCCCCGAGCTCAATAAAAGAGCCCACAACCCCTCACTCGGCGCGCCAGTCCTCCGATTGACTGAGTCGCC
CGGGTACCCGTGTATCCAATAAACCCTCTTGCAGTTGCATCCGACTTGTGGTCTCGCTGTTCCTTGGGAG
GGTCTCCTCTGAGTGATTGACTACCCGTCAGCGGGGGTCTTTCATTTGGGGGCTCGTCCGGGATCGGGAG
ACCCCTGCCCAGGGACCACCGACCCACCACCGGGAGGTAAGCTGGCCAGCAACTTATCTGTGTCTGTCCG
ATTGTCTAGTGTCTATGACTGATTTTATGCGCCTGCGTCGGTACTAGTTAGCTAACTAGCTCTGTATCTG
GCGGACCCGTGGTGGAACTGACGAGTTCGGAACACCCGGCCGCAACCCTGGGAGACGTCCCAGGGACTTC
GGGGGCCGTTTTTGTGGCCCGACCTGAGTCCAAAAATCCCGATCGTTTTGGACTCTTTGGTGCACCCCCC
TTAGAGGAGGGATATGTGGTTCTGGTAGGAGACGAGAACCTAAAACAGTTCCCGCCTCCGTCTGAATTTT
TGCTTTCGGTTTGGGACCGAAGCCGCGCCGCGCGTCTTGTCTGCTGCAGCATCGTTCTGTGTTGTCTCTG
TCTGACTGTGTTTCTGTATTTGTCTGAAAATATGGGCCCGGGCCAGACTGTTACCACTCCCTTAAGTTTG
ACCTTAGGTCACTGGAAAGATGTCGAGCGGATCGCTCACAACCAGTCGGTAGATGTCAAGAAGAGACGTT
GGGTTACCTTCTGCTCTGCAGAATGGCCAACCTTTAACGTCGGATGGCCGCGAGACGGCACCTTTAACCG
AGACCTCATCACCCAGGTTAAGATCAAGGTCTTTTCACCTGGCCCGCATGGACACCCAGACCAGGTCCCC
TACATCGTGACCTGGGAAGCCTTGGCTTTTGACCCCCCTCCCTGGGTCAAGCCCTTTGTACACCCTAAGC
CTCCGCCTCCTCTTCCTCCATCCGCCCCGTCTCTCCCCCTTGAACCTCCTCGTTCGACCCCGCCTCGATC
CTCCCTTTATCCAGCCCTCACTCCTTCTCTAGGCGCCCCCATATGGCCATATGAGATCTTATATGGGGCA
CCCCCGCCCCTTGTAAACTTCCCTGACCCTGACATGACAAGAGTTACTAACAGCCCCTCTCTCCAAGCTC
ACTTACAGGCTCTCTACTTAGTCCAGCACGAAGTCTGGAGACCTCTGGCGGCAGCCTACCAAGAACAACT
GGACCGACCGGTGGTACCTCACCCTTACCGAGTCGGCGACACAGTGTGGGTCCGCCGACACCAGACTAAG
AACCTAGAACCTCGCTGGAAAGGACCTTACACAGTCCTGCTGACCACCCCCACCGCCCTCAAAGTAGACG
GCATCGCAGCTTGGATACACGCCGCCCACGTGAAGGCTGCCGACCCCGGGGGTGGACCATCCTCTAGACT
GCCGGATCTGCCATCGATATAAAGCTTGCCACCATGGACTACAAAGACCATGACGGTGATTATAAAGATC
ATGACATCGACTACAAGGATGACGATGACAAGGGTTCAGGCTCGGGATCCGGGAATTCGAATACCTTCCA
AGACCAGAGTGGCAGCTCCAGTAATAGAGAACCCCTTTTGAGGTGTAGTGATGCACGGAGGGACTTGGAG
CTTGCTATTGGTGGAGTTCTCCGGGCTGAACAGCAAATTAAAGATAACTTGCGAGAGGTCAAAGCTCAGA
TTCACAGTTGCATAAGCCGTCACCTGGAATGTCTTAGAAGCCGTGAGGTATGGCTGTATGAACAGGTGGA
CCTTATTTATCAGCTTAAAGAGGAGACACTTCAACAGCAGGCTCAGCAGCTCTACTCGTTATTGGGCCAG
TTCAATTGTCTTACTCATCAACTGGAGTGTACCCAAAACAAAGATCTAGCCAATCAAGTCTCTGTGTGCC
TGGAGAGACTGGGCAGTTTGACCCTTAAGCCTGAAGATTCAACTGTCCTGCTCTTTGAAGCTGACACAAT
TACTCTGCGCCAGACCATCACCACATTTGGGTCTCTCAAAACCATTCAAATTCCTGAGCACTTGATGGCT
CATGCTAGTTCAGCAAATATTGGGCCCTTCCTGGAGAAGAGAGGCTGTATCTCCATGCCAGAGCAGAAGT
CAGCATCCGGTATTGTAGCTGTCCCTTTCAGCGAATGGCTCCTTGGAAGCAAACCTGCCAGTGGTTATCA
AGCTCCTTACATACCCAGCACCGACCCCCAGGACTGGCTTACCCAAAAGCAGACCTTGGAGAACAGTCAG
ACTTCTTCCAGAGCCTGCAATTTCTTCAATAATGTCGGGGGAAACCTAAAGGGCTTAGAAAACTGGCTCC
TCAAGAGTGAAAAATCAAGTTATCAAAAGTGTAACAGCCATTCCACTACTAGTTCTTTCTCCATTGAAAT
GGAAAAGGTTGGAGATCAAGAGCTTCCTGATCAAGATGAGATGGACCTATCAGATTGGCTAGTGACTCCC
CAGGAATCCCATAAGCTGCGGAAGCCTGAGAATGGCAGTAAGGATAAAAATGGGATGCCTGTGGAACCCA
AACCTGAGCCTGAGAAGCATAAAGATTCCCTGAATATGTGGCTCTGTCCTAGAAAAGAAGTAATAGAACA
AACTAAAGCACCAAAGGCAATGACTCCTTCTAGAATTGCTGATTCCTTCCAAGTCATAAAGAACAGCCCC
TTGTCGGAGTGGCTTATCAGGCCCCCATACAAAGAAGGAAGTCCCAAGGAAGTGCCTGGTACTGAAGACA
GAGCTGGCAAACAGAAGTTTAAAAGCCCCATGAATACTTCCTGGTGTTCCTTTAACACAGCTGACTGGGT
CCTGCCAGGAAAGAAGATGGGCAACCTCAGCCAGTTATCTTCTGGAGAAGACAAGTGGCTGCTTCGAAAG
AAGGCCCAGGAAGTATTACTTAATTCACCTCTACAGGAGGAACATAACTTCCCCCCAGACCATTATGGCC
TCCCTGCAGTTTGTGATCTCTTTGCCTGTATGCAGCTTAAAGTTGATAAAGAGAAGTGGTTATATCGAAC
TCCTCTACAGATGTAGCTCGAGAGCGGCCGCTACGTAAATTCCGCCCCCCCCCCTAACGTTACTGGCCGA
AGCCGCTTGGAATAAGGCCGGTGTGCGTTTGTCTATATGTTATTTTCCACCATATTGCCGTCTTTTGGCA
ATGTGAGGGCCCGGAAACCTGGCCCTGTCTTCTTGACGAGCATTCCTAGGGGTCTTTCCCCTCTCGCCAA
AGGAATGCAAGGTCTGTTGAATGTCGTGAAGGAAGCAGTTCCTCTGGAAGTTTCTTGAAGACAAACAACG
TCTGTAGCGACCCTTTGCAGGCAGCGGAACCCCCCACCTGGCGACAGGTGCCTCTGCGGCCAAAAGCCAC
GTGTATAAGATACACCTGCAAAGGCGGCACAACCCCAGTGCCACGTTGTGAGTTGGATAGTTGTGGAAAG
AGTCAAATGGCTCTCCTCAAGCGTATTCAACAAGGGGCTGAAGGATGCCCAGAAGGTACCCCATTGTATG
GGATCTGATCTGGGGCCTCGGTGCACATGCTTTACATGTGTTTAGTCGAGGTTAAAAAAACGTCTAGGCC
CCCCGAACCACGGGGACGTGGTTTTCCTTTGAAAAACACGATGATAATATGGCCACAACCGTCGACATGA
CCGAGTACAAGCCCACGGTGCGCCTCGCCACCCGCGACGACGTCCCCCGGGCCGTACGCACCCTCGCCGC
CGCGTTCGCCGACTACCCCGCCACGCGCCACACCGTCGACCCGGACCGCCACATCGAGCGGGTCACCGAG
CTGCAAGAACTCTTCCTCACGCGCGTCGGGCTCGACATCGGCAAGGTGTGGGTCGCGGACGACGGCGCCG
CGGTGGCGGTCTGGACCACGCCGGAGAGCGTCGAAGCGGGGGCGGTGTTCGCCGAGATCGGCCCGCGCAT
GGCCGAGTTGAGCGGTTCCCGGCTGGCCGCGCAGCAACAGATGGAAGGCCTCCTGGCGCCGCACCGGCCC
AAGGAGCCCGCGTGGTTCCTGGCCACCGTCGGCGTCTCGCCCGACCACCAGGGCAAGGGTCTGGGCAGCG
CCGTCGTGCTCCCCGGAGTGGAGGCGGCCGAGCGCGCCGGGGTGCCCGCCTTCCTGGAGACCTCCGCGCC
CCGCAACCTCCCCTTCTACGAGCGGCTCGGCTTCACCGTCACCGCCGACGTCGAGGTGCCCGAAGGACCG
CGCACCTGGTGCATGACCCGCAAGCCCGGTGCCTGAGTCGACCGCCCGCCCCACGACCCGCAGCGCCCGA
CCGAAAGGAGCGCACGACCCCATGGCTCGACGATAAAATAAAAGATTTTATTTAGTCTCCAGAAAAAGGG
GGGAATGAAAGACCCCACCTGTAGGTTTGGCAAGCTAGCTTAAGTAACGCCATTTTGCAAGGCATGGAAA
AATACATAACTGAGAATAGAGAAGTTCAGATCAAGGTCAGGAACAGATGGAACAGCTGAATATGGGCCAA
ACAGGATATCTGTGGTAAGCAGTTCCTGCCCCGGCTCAGGGCCAAGAACAGATGGAACAGCTGAATATGG
GCCAAACAGGATATCTGTGGTAAGCAGTTCCTGCCCCGGCTCAGGGCCAAGAACAGATGGTCCCCAGATG
CGGTCCAGCCCTCAGCAGTTTCTAGAGAACCATCAGATGTTTCCAGGGTGCCCCAAGGACCTGAAATGAC
CCTGTGCCTTATTTGAACTAACCAATCAGTTCGCTTCTCGCTTCTGTTCGCGCGCTTCTGCTCCCCGAGC
TCAATAAAAGAGCCCACAACCCCTCACTCGGGGCGCCAGTCCTCCGATTGACTGAGTCGCCCGGGTACCC
GTGTATCCAATAAACCCTCTTGCAGTTGCATCCGACTTGTGGTCTCGCTGTTCCTTGGGAGGGTCTCCTC
TGAGTGATTGACTACCCGTCAGCGGGGGTCTTTCACATGCAGCATGTATCAAAATTAATTTGGTTTTTTT
TCTTAAGTATTTACATTAAATGGCCATAGTTGCATTAATGAATCGGCCAACGCGCGGGGAGAGGCGGTTT
GCGTATTGGGCGCTCTTCCGCTTCCTCGCTCACTGACTCGCTGCGCTCGGTCGTTCGGCTGCGGCGAGCG
GTATCAGCTCACTCAAAGGCGGTAATACGGTTATCCACAGAATCAGGGGATAACGCAGGAAAGAACATGT
GAGCAAAAGGCCAGCAAAAGGCCAGGAACCGTAAAAAGGCCGCGTTGCTGGCGTTTTTCCATAGGCTCCG
CCCCCCTGACGAGCATCACAAAAATCGACGCTCAAGTCAGAGGTGGCGAAACCCGACAGGACTATAAAGA
TACCAGGCGTTTCCCCCTGGAAGCTCCCTCGTGCGCTCTCCTGTTCCGACCCTGCCGCTTACCGGATACC
TGTCCGCCTTTCTCCCTTCGGGAAGCGTGGCGCTTTCTCATAGCTCACGCTGTAGGTATCTCAGTTCGGT
GTAGGTCGTTCGCTCCAAGCTGGGCTGTGTGCACGAACCCCCCGTTCAGCCCGACCGCTGCGCCTTATCC
GGTAACTATCGTCTTGAGTCCAACCCGGTAAGACACGACTTATCGCCACTGGCAGCAGCCACTGGTAACA
GGATTAGCAGAGCGAGGTATGTAGGCGGTGCTACAGAGTTCTTGAAGTGGTGGCCTAACTACGGCTACAC
TAGAAGAACAGTATTTGGTATCTGCGCTCTGCTGAAGCCAGTTACCTTCGGAAAAAGAGTTGGTAGCTCT
TGATCCGGCAAACAAACCACCGCTGGTAGCGGTGGTTTTTTTGTTTGCAAGCAGCAGATTACGCGCAGAA
AAAAAGGATCTCAAGAAGATCCTTTGATCTTTTCTACGGGGTCTGACGCTCAGTGGAACGAAAACTCACG
TTAAGGGATTTTGGTCATGAGATTATCAAAAAGGATCTTCACCTAGATCCTTTTGCGGCCGGCCGCAAAT
CAATCTAAAGTATATATGAGTAAACTTGGTCTGACAGTTACCAATGCTTAATCAGTGAGGCACCTATCTC
AGCGATCTGTCTATTTCGTTCATCCATAGTTGCCTGACTCCCCGTCGTGTAGATAACTACGATACGGGAG
GGCTTACCATCTGGCCCCAGTGCTGCAATGATACCGCGAGACCCACGCTCACCGGCTCCAGATTTATCAG
CAATAAACCAGCCAGCCGGAAGGGCCGAGCGCAGAAGTGGTCCTGCAACTTTATCCGCCTCCATCCAGTC
TATTAATTGTTGCCGGGAAGCTAGAGTAAGTAGTTCGCCAGTTAATAGTTTGCGCAACGTTGTTGCCATT
GCTACAGGCATCGTGGTGTCACGCTCGTCGTTTGGTATGGCTTCATTCAGCTCCGGTTCCCAACGATCAA
GGCGAGTTACATGATCCCCCATGTTGTGCAAAAAAGCGGTTAGCTCCTTCGGTCCTCCGATCGTTGTCAG
AAGTAAGTTGGCCGCAGTGTTATCACTCATGGTTATGGCAGCACTGCATAATTCTCTTACTGTCATGCCA
TCCGTAAGATGCTTTTCTGTGACTGGTGAGTACTCAACCAAGTCATTCTGAGAATAGTGTATGCGGCGAC
CGAGTTGCTCTTGCCCGGCGTCAACACGGGATAATACCGCGCCACATAGCAGAACTTTAAAAGTGCTCAT
CATTGGAAAACGTTCTTCGGGGCGAAAACTCTCAAGGATCTTACCGCTGTTGAGATCCAGTTCGATGTAA
CCCACTCGTGCACCCAACTGATCTTCAGCATCTTTTACTTTCACCAGCGTTTCTGGGTGAGCAAAAACAG
GAAGGCAAAATGCCGCAAAAAAGGGAATAAGGGCGACACGGAAATGTTGAATACTCATACTCTTCCTTTT
TCAATATTATTGAAGCATTTATCAGGGTTATTGTCTCATGAGCGGATACATATTTGAATGTATTTAGAAA
AATAAACAAATAGGGGTTCCGCGCACATTTCCCCGAAAAGTGCCACCTGACGTCTAAGAAACCATTATTA
TCATGACATTAACCTATAAAAATAGGCGTATCACGAGGCCCTTTCGTCTTCACTATAGGAGCTTGGCCCA
TTGCATACGTTGTATCCATATCATAATATGTACATTTATATTGGCTCATGTCCAACATTACCGCCATGTT
